Addgene plasmid #184743: TTR C10S S85C K80D
Purpose: bacterial expression of human TTR mutants
Depositing lab: Peter Wright. Depositing organization: Scripps California (The Scripps Research Institute). Publication: Thermodynamic Stability and Aggregation Kinetics of EF Helix and EF Loop Variants of Transthyretin. Ferguson JA, Sun X, Dyson HJ, Wright PE. Biochemistry. 2021 Mar 16;60(10):756-764. doi: 10.1021/acs.biochem.1c00073. Epub 2021 Mar 1. PubMed 33645214.
Backbone
  Vector backbone: pet29
  Backbone manufacturer: emdmillipore
  Backbone size w/o insert (bp): 5371
  Total vector size (bp): 5758
  Vector type: Bacterial Expression
Growth in bacteria
  Bacterial resistance: Kanamycin, 50 μg/mL
  Growth temperature: 37°C
  Growth strain: DH5alpha
  Copy number: Low Copy
Gene/Insert
  Gene/Insert name: TTR
  Species: H. sapiens (human)
  Insert size (bp): 387
  Mutation: C10S, S85C, K80D
  Entrez Gene: TTR (a.k.a. ATTR, CTS, CTS1, HEL111, HsT2651, PALB, TBPA, TTN)
  Promoter: T7
  Cloning method: Ligation Independent Cloning
  Sequencing primers: 5′ T7; 3′ T7
Resource information
  A portion of this plasmid was derived from a plasmid made by: We made mutations on the wild type construct received from the Kelly lab. Description of wild type TTR plasmid generation in supplementary info of this reference : https://pubs.acs.org/doi/abs/10.1021/cb5004477
Terms and licenses: Academic/Nonprofit Terms; Industry Terms: Not Available to Industry
How to cite: TTR C10S S85C K80D was a gift from Peter Wright (Addgene plasmid # 184743 ; http://n2t.net/addgene:184743 ; RRID:Addgene_184743)
