[The description below was written by a language model from this plasmid's Addgene catalogue record and pLannotate feature annotations shown in this document.]
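Description:
TTR C10S S85C K80D is a bacterial expression plasmid built on the pET29 backbone for producing a triple-mutant form of human transthyretin (TTR), the thyroid hormone-binding transport protein, in E. coli. The roughly 390 bp TTR coding sequence carries the substitutions C10S, S85C and K80D and was introduced by ligation-independent cloning, with the mutations made on a wild-type TTR construct obtained from another laboratory. Expression follows the standard pET arrangement: a T7 promoter followed by a lac operator and the efficient T7 gene 10 ribosome binding site drives the insert, and a T7 terminator closes the transcription unit. The plasmid-borne lacI gene, with its own promoter, supplies lac repressor to keep the promoter off until IPTG is added in a host that provides T7 RNA polymerase. A short annotated fragment resembling a T7 gene 10-derived solubility tag lies between the TTR coding region and the terminator. The record does not say whether it is translated as part of the protein, and no tags are listed in the catalogue entry.

Propagation relies on a pBR322-type ColE1 origin accompanied by rop and the bom region, consistent with the low copy number listed, and selection is by kanamycin through the aph(3')-Ia gene. An f1 origin is also present, and the small tetracycline-resistance fragments are non-functional backbone remnants. The sequenced record is 5,593 nt, somewhat shorter than the 5,758 bp total given in the catalogue. The associated work concerns the thermodynamic stability and aggregation kinetics of EF helix and EF loop variants of transthyretin, so the plasmid is used to make recombinant mutant protein for such biophysical studies.
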