Features (pLannotate 1.2.2; 18 found; start..end, strand, type, name):
     26..73      -  terminator     T7 terminator: transcription terminator for bacteriophage T7 RNA polymerase
     81..123     -  CDS            SET1 (fragment): solubility-enhancement tag derived from T7 phage gene 10B
    139..519     -  CDS            TTR (fragment): TTHY_HUMAN - Also known as PALB. Experimental evidence at protein level: Swiss-Prot protein existence level 1. Thyroid hormone-binding protein. Probably transports thyroxine from the bloodstream to the brain. From Homo sapiens (Human).
    530..552     -  RBS            RBS: efficient ribosome binding site from bacteriophage T7 gene 10 (Olins and Rangwala, 1989)
    567..591     -  protein_bind   lac operator: The lac repressor binds to the lac operator to inhibit transcription in E. coli. This inhibition can be relieved by adding lactose or isopropyl-β-D-thiogalactopyranoside (IPTG). lac repressor encoded by lacI
    592..610     -  promoter       T7 promoter: promoter for bacteriophage T7 RNA polymerase
    636..915     +  CDS            TcR (fragment): tetracycline efflux protein; tet; confers resistance to tetracycline
    923..1000    +  promoter       lacI promoter: lacI
   1001..2083    +  CDS            lacI: lac repressor; lacI; The lac repressor binds to the lac operator to inhibit transcription in E. coli. This inhibition can be relieved by adding lactose or isopropyl-β-D-thiogalactopyranoside (IPTG).
   2096..2117    +  protein_bind   CAP binding site: CAP binding activates transcription in the presence of cAMP. E. coli catabolite activator protein
   2132..2423    +  CDS            TcR (fragment): tetracycline efflux protein; tet; confers resistance to tetracycline
   2495..2875    -  CDS            YPB1_ECOLX: Protein predicted: Swiss-Prot protein existence level 4. From Escherichia coli.
   2892..3083    +  CDS            rop: Rop protein, which maintains plasmids at low copy number; rop
   3185..3324    +  misc_feature   bom: basis of mobility region from pBR322
   3510..4098    -  rep_origin     ori: high-copy-number ColE1/pMB1/pBR322/pUC origin of replication
   4220..5035    +  CDS            KanR: aminoglycoside phosphotransferase; aph(3')-Ia; confers resistance to kanamycin in bacteria or G418 (Geneticin®) in eukaryotes
   5044..5101    -  promoter       AmpR promoter (fragment): bla
   5224..5582    -  rep_origin     f1 ori (sequence partly withheld): f1 bacteriophage origin of replication; arrow indicates direction of (+) strand synthesis
>Addgene plasmid #184743 | TTR C10S S85C K80D | addgene full sequence | sequence record 375612 | Addgene NGS Result
ATCCGGATATAGTTCCTCCTTTCAGCAAAAAACCCCTCAAGACCCGTTTAGAGGCCCCAAGGGGTTATGC
TAGTTATTGCTCAGCGGTGGCAGCAGCCAACTCAGCTTCCTTTCGGGCTTTGTAGCAGCCGGATCTCATT
CCTTGGGATTGGTGACGACAGCCGTGGTGGAATAGGAGTAGGGGCTCAGCAGGGCGGCAATGGTGTAGCG
GCGGGGGCCGGAGTCGTTGGCTGTGAATACCACCTCTGCATGCTCATGGAATGGGCAGATGCCAAGTGCG
TCCCAGTAAGATTTGGTGTCTATTTCCACTTTGTATATCCCTTCTACAAATTCCTCCTCAGTTGTGAGCC
CATGCAGCTCTCCAGACTCACTGGTTTTCCCAGAGGCAAATGGCTCCCAGGTGTCATCAGCAGCCTTTCT
GAACACATGCACGGCCACATTGATGGCAGGACTGCCTCGGACAGCATCTAGAACTTTGACCATCAGAGGA
CTCTTGGATTCACCGGTGCCCGTAGGACCCATATGTATATCTCCTTCTTAAAGTTAAACAAAATTATTTC
TAGAGGGGAATTGTTATCCGCTCACAATTCCCCTATAGTGAGTCGTATTAATTTCGCGGGATCGAGATCG
ATCTCGATCCTCTACGCCGGACGCATCGTGGCCGGCATCACCGGCGCCACAGGTGCGGTTGCTGGCGCCT
ATATCGCCGACATCACCGATGGGGAAGATCGGGCTCGCCACTTCGGGCTCATGAGCGCTTGTTTCGGCGT
GGGTATGGTGGCAGGCCCCGTGGCCGGGGGACTGTTGGGCGCCATCTCCTTGCATGCACCATTCCTTGCG
GCGGCGGTGCTCAACGGCCTCAACCTACTACTGGGCTGCTTCCTAATGCAGGAGTCGCATAAGGGAGAGC
GTCGAGATCCCGGACACCATCGAATGGCGCAAAACCTTTCGCGGTATGGCATGATAGCGCCCGGAAGAGA
GTCAATTCAGGGTGGTGAATGTGAAACCAGTAACGTTATACGATGTCGCAGAGTATGCCGGTGTCTCTTA
TCAGACCGTTTCCCGCGTGGTGAACCAGGCCAGCCACGTTTCTGCGAAAACGCGGGAAAAAGTGGAAGCG
GCGATGGCGGAGCTGAATTACATTCCCAACCGCGTGGCACAACAACTGGCGGGCAAACAGTCGTTGCTGA
TTGGCGTTGCCACCTCCAGTCTGGCCCTGCACGCGCCGTCGCAAATTGTCGCGGCGATTAAATCTCGCGC
CGATCAACTGGGTGCCAGCGTGGTGGTGTCGATGGTAGAACGAAGCGGCGTCGAAGCCTGTAAAGCGGCG
GTGCACAATCTTCTCGCGCAACGCGTCAGTGGGCTGATCATTAACTATCCGCTGGATGACCAGGATGCCA
TTGCTGTGGAAGCTGCCTGCACTAATGTTCCGGCGTTATTTCTTGATGTCTCTGACCAGACACCCATCAA
CAGTATTATTTTCTCCCATGAAGACGGTACGCGACTGGGCGTGGAGCATCTGGTCGCATTGGGTCACCAG
CAAATCGCGCTGTTAGCGGGCCCATTAAGTTCTGTCTCGGCGCGTCTGCGTCTGGCTGGCTGGCATAAAT
ATCTCACTCGCAATCAAATTCAGCCGATAGCGGAACGGGAAGGCGACTGGAGTGCCATGTCCGGTTTTCA
ACAAACCATGCAAATGCTGAATGAGGGCATCGTTCCCACTGCGATGCTGGTTGCCAACGATCAGATGGCG
CTGGGCGCAATGCGCGCCATTACCGAGTCCGGGCTGCGCGTTGGTGCGGACATCTCGGTAGTGGGATACG
ACGATACCGAAGACAGCTCATGTTATATCCCGCCGTTAACCACCATCAAACAGGATTTTCGCCTGCTGGG
GCAAACCAGCGTGGACCGCTTGCTGCAACTCTCTCAGGGCCAGGCGGTGAAGGGCAATCAGCTGTTGCCC
GTCTCACTGGTGAAAAGAAAAACCACCCTGGCGCCCAATACGCAAACCGCCTCTCCCCGCGCGTTGGCCG
ATTCATTAATGCAGCTGGCACGACAGGTTTCCCGACTGGAAAGCGGGCAGTGAGCGCAACGCAATTAATG
TAAGTTAGCTCACTCATTAGGCACCGGGATCTCGACCGATGCCCTTGAGAGCCTTCAACCCAGTCAGCTC
CTTCCGGTGGGCGCGGGGCATGACTATCGTCGCCGCACTTATGACTGTCTTCTTTATCATGCAACTCGTA
GGACAGGTGCCGGCAGCGCTCTGGGTCATTTTCGGCGAGGACCGCTTTCGCTGGAGCGCGACGATGATCG
GCCTGTCGCTTGCGGTATTCGGAATCTTGCACGCCCTCGCTCAAGCCTTCGTCACTGGTCCCGCCACCAA
ACGTTTCGGCGAGAAGCAGGCCATTATCGCCGGCATGGCGGCCCCACGGGTGCGCATGATCGTGCTCCTG
TCGTTGAGGACCCGGCTAGGCTGGCGGGGTTGCCTTACTGGTTAGCAGAATGAATCACCGATACGCGAGC
GAACGTGAAGCGACTGCTGCTGCAAAACGTCTGCGACCTGAGCAACAACATGAATGGTCTTCGGTTTCCG
TGTTTCGTAAAGTCTGGAAACGCGGAAGTCAGCGCCCTGCACCATTATGTTCCGGATCTGCATCGCAGGA
TGCTGCTGGCTACCCTGTGGAACACCTACATCTGTATTAACGAAGCGCTGGCATTGACCCTGAGTGATTT
TTCTCTGGTCCCGCCGCATCCATACCGCCAGTTGTTTACCCTCACAACGTTCCAGTAACCGGGCATGTTC
ATCATCAGTAACCCGTATCGTGAGCATCCTCTCTCGTTTCATCGGTATCATTACCCCCATGAACAGAAAT
CCCCCTTACACGGAGGCATCAGTGACCAAACAGGAAAAAACCGCCCTTAACATGGCCCGCTTTATCAGAA
GCCAGACATTAACGCTTCTGGAGAAACTCAACGAGCTGGACGCGGATGAACAGGCAGACATCTGTGAATC
GCTTCACGACCACGCTGATGAGCTTTACCGCAGCTGCCTCGCGCGTTTCGGTGATGACGGTGAAAACCTC
TGACACATGCAGCTCCCGGAGACGGTCACAGCTTGTCTGTAAGCGGATGCCGGGAGCAGACAAGCCCGTC
AGGGCGCGTCAGCGGGTGTTGGCGGGTGTCGGGGCGCAGCCATGACCCAGTCACGTAGCGATAGCGGAGT
GTATACTGGCTTAACTATGCGGCATCAGAGCAGATTGTACTGAGAGTGCACCATTGCGGTGTGAAATACC
GCACAGATGCGTAAGGAGAAAATACCGCATCAGGCGCTCTTCCGCTTCCTCGCTCACTGACTCGCTGCGC
TCGGTCGTTCGGCTGCGGCGAGCGGTATCAGCTCACTCAAAGGCGGTAATACGGTTATCCACAGAATCAG
GGGATAACGCAGGAAAGAACATGTGAGCAAAAGGCCAGCAAAAGGCCAGGAACCGTAAAAAGGCCGCGTT
GCTGGCGTTTTTCCATAGGCTCCGCCCCCCTGACGAGCATCACAAAAATCGACGCTCAAGTCAGAGGTGG
CGAAACCCGACAGGACTATAAAGATACCAGGCGTTTCCCCCTGGAAGCTCCCTCGTGCGCTCTCCTGTTC
CGACCCTGCCGCTTACCGGATACCTGTCCGCCTTTCTCCCTTCGGGAAGCGTGGCGCTTTCTCATAGCTC
ACGCTGTAGGTATCTCAGTTCGGTGTAGGTCGTTCGCTCCAAGCTGGGCTGTGTGCACGAACCCCCCGTT
CAGCCCGACCGCTGCGCCTTATCCGGTAACTATCGTCTTGAGTCCAACCCGGTAAGACACGACTTATCGC
CACTGGCAGCAGCCACTGGTAACAGGATTAGCAGAGCGAGGTATGTAGGCGGTGCTACAGAGTTCTTGAA
GTGGTGGCCTAACTACGGCTACACTAGAAGGACAGTATTTGGTATCTGCGCTCTGCTGAAGCCAGTTACC
TTCGGAAAAAGAGTTGGTAGCTCTTGATCCGGCAAACAAACCACCGCTGGTAGCGGTGGTTTTTTTGTTT
GCAAGCAGCAGATTACGCGCAGAAAAAAAGGATCTCAAGAAGATCCTTTGATCTTTTCTACGGGGTCTGA
CGCTCAGTGGAACGAAAACTCACGTTAAGGGATTTTGGTCATGAACAATAAAACTGTCTGCTTACATAAA
CAGTAATACAAGGGGTGTTATGAGCCATATTCAACGGGAAACGTCTTGCTCTAGGCCGCGATTAAATTCC
AACATGGATGCTGATTTATATGGGTATAAATGGGCTCGCGATAATGTCGGGCAATCAGGTGCGACAATCT
ATCGATTGTATGGGAAGCCCGATGCGCCAGAGTTGTTTCTGAAACATGGCAAAGGTAGCGTTGCCAATGA
TGTTACAGATGAGATGGTCAGACTAAACTGGCTGACGGAATTTATGCCTCTTCCGACCATCAAGCATTTT
ATCCGTACTCCTGATGATGCATGGTTACTCACCACTGCGATCCCCGGGAAAACAGCATTCCAGGTATTAG
AAGAATATCCTGATTCAGGTGAAAATATTGTTGATGCGCTGGCAGTGTTCCTGCGCCGGTTGCATTCGAT
TCCTGTTTGTAATTGTCCTTTTAACAGCGATCGCGTATTTCGTCTCGCTCAGGCGCAATCACGAATGAAT
AACGGTTTGGTTGATGCGAGTGATTTTGATGACGAGCGTAATGGCTGGCCTGTTGAACAAGTCTGGAAAG
AAATGCATAAACTTTTGCCATTCTCACCGGATTCAGTCGTCACTCATGGTGATTTCTCACTTGATAACCT
TATTTTTGACGAGGGGAAATTAATAGGTTGTATTGATGTTGGACGAGTCGGAATCGCAGACCGATACCAG
GATCTTGCCATCCTATGGAACTGCCTCGGTGAGTTTTCTCCTTCATTACAGAAACGGCTTTTTCAAAAAT
ATGGTATTGATAATCCTGATATGAATAAATTGCAGTTTCATTTGATGCTCGATGAGTTTTTCTAAGAATT
AATTCATGAGCGGATACATATTTGAATGTATTTAGAAAAATAAACAAATAGGGGTTCCGCGCACATTTCC
CCGAAAAGTGCCACCTAAATTGTAAGCGTTAATATTTTGTTAAAATTCGCGTTAAATTTTTGTTAAATCA
GCTCATTTTTTAACCAATAGGCCAAAATCGGCAAAATCCCTTATAAATCAAAAGAATAGACCGAGATAGG
GT
[37 nt withheld, positions 5253-5289]
AAAGAACGTGGACTCCAACGTCAAAGG
[49 nt withheld, positions 5317-5365]
T
[91 nt withheld, positions 5367-5457]
G
[124 nt withheld, positions 5459-5582]
CCCATTCGCCA
