>Addgene plasmid #184743 | TTR C10S S85C K80D | depositor partial sequence | sequence record 358334 | T7 promoter to terminator
AACCGCACCTGTGGCGCCGGTGATGCCGGCCACGATGCGTCCGGCGTAGAGGATCGAGATCGATCTCGAT
CCCGCGAAATTAATACGACTCACTATAGGGGAATTGTGAGCGGATAACAATTCCCCTCTAGAAATAATTT
TGTTTAACTTTAAGAAGGAGATATACATATGGGTCCTACGGGCACCGGTGAATCCAAGAGTCCTCTGATG
GTCAAAGTTCTAGATGCTGTCCGAGGCAGTCCTGCCATCAATGTGGCCGTGCATGTGTTCAGAAAGGCTG
CTGATGACACCTGGGAGCCATTTGCCTCTGGGAAAACCAGTGAGTCTGGAGAGCTGCATGGGCTCACAAC
TGAGGAGGAATTTGTAGAAGGGATATACAAAGTGGAAATAGACACCAAATCTTACTGGGACGCACTTGGC
ATCTGCCCATTCCATGAGCATGCAGAGGTGGTATTCACAGCCAACGACTCCGGCCCCCGCCGCTACACCA
TTGCCGCCCTGCTGAGCCCCTACTCCTATTCCACCACGGCTGTCGTCACCAATCCCAAGGAATGAGATCC
GGCTGCTACAAAGCCCGAAAGGAAGCTGAGTTGGCTGCTGCCACCGCTGAGCAATAACTAGCATAACCCC
